>Addgene plasmid #193851 | Tol2-ISceI-E1b:EGFP;cryaa:mCherry-ISceI-Tol2 | addgene full sequence | sequence record 385070 | Addgene NGS Result
TCTTGAAGTTCACCTTGATGCCGTTCTTCTGCTTGTCGGCCATGATATAGACGTTGTGGCTGTTGTAGTT
GTACTCCAGCTTGTGCCCCAGGATGTTGCCGTCCTCCTTGAAGTCGATGCCCTTCAGCTCGATGCGGTTC
ACCAGGGTGTCGCCCTCGAACTTCACCTCGGCGCGGGTCTTGTAGTTGCCGTCGTCCTTGAAGAAGATGG
TGCGCTCCTGGACGTAGCCTTCGGGCATGGCGGACTTGAAGAAGTCGTGCTGCTTCATGTGGTCGGGGTA
GCGGCTGAAGCACTGCACGCCGTAGGTCAGGGTGGTCACGAGGATGGGCCAGGGCACGGGCAGCTTGCCG
GTGGTGCAGATGAACTTCAGGGTCAGCTTGCCGTAGGTGGCATCGCCCTCGCCCTCGCCGGACACGCTGA
ACTTGTGGCCGTTTACGTCGCCGTCCAGCTCGACCAGGATGGGCACCACCCCGGTGAACAGCTCCTCGCC
CTTGCTCACCATGGTGGCGACCGGTGGATCCGTCGAGGAATTCTTTGCCAAAATGATGAGACAGCACAAC
AACCAGCACGTTGCCCAGGAGCTGTAGGAAAGAGAAGAAGGCATGAACATGGTTAGCAGAGGGGCCCGGT
TTGGACTCAGAGTATTTTATCCTCATCTCAAACAGTGTATATCATTGTAACCATAAAGAGAAAGGCAGGA
TGATGACCAGGGTGTAGTTGTTTCTACCAATAAGAATATTTCCACGCCAGCCAGAATTTATATGCAGAAA
TATTCTACCTTATCATTTAATTATAACAATTGTTCTCTAAAACTGTGCTGAAGTACAATATAATATACCC
TGATTGCCTTGAAAAAAAAGTGATTAGAGAAAGTACTTACAATCTGACAAATAAACAAAAGTGAATTTAA
AAATTCGTTACAAATGCAAGCTAAAGTTTAACGAAAAAGTTACAGAAAATGAAAAGAAAATAAGAGGAGA
CAATGGTTGTCAACAGAGTAGAAAGTGAAAGAAACAAAATTATCATGAGGGTCCATGGTGATACAAGGGA
CATCTTCCCATTCTAAACAACACCCTGAAAACTTTGCCCCCTCCATATAACATGAATTTTACAATAGCGA
AAAAGAAAGAACAATCAAGGGTCCCCAAACTCACCCTGAAGTTCTCAGGATCGGTCGAAATTCGTGTGGA
GGAGCTCAAAGTGAGGCTGAGACGCGATGGGATCCATTATATACCCTCTAGAGTCGAAGATCTGCAGGAT
CCGTTTAAACATCGATGGCGCCTAGGCTAGCTCGAGATTACCCTGTTATCCCTAAAGCTTCAAGAATCTC
TAGTTTTCTTTCTTGCTTTTACTTTTACTTCCTTAATACTCAAGTACAATTTTAATGGAGTACTTTTTTA
CTTTTACTCAAGTAAGATTCTAGCCAGATACTTTTACTTTTAATTGAGTAAAATTTTCCCTAAGTACTTG
TACTTTCACTTGAGTAAAATTTTTGAGTACTTTTTACACCTCTGTGGTACCCAATTCGCCCTATAGTGAG
TCGTATTACGCGCGCTCACTGGCCGTCGTTTTACAACGTCGTGACTGGGAAAACCCTGGCGTTACCCAAC
TTAATCGCCTTGCAGCACATCCCCCTTTCGCCAGCTGGCGTAATAGCGAAGAGGCCCGCACCGATCGCCC
TTCCCAACAGTTGCGCAGCCTGAATGGCGAATGGG
[124 nt withheld, positions 1716-1839]
C
[91 nt withheld, positions 1841-1931]
A
[49 nt withheld, positions 1933-1981]
CCTTTGACGTTGGAGTCCACGTTCTTT
[37 nt withheld, positions 2009-2045]
ACCCTATCTCGGTCTATTCTTTTGATTTATAAGGGATTTTGCCGATTTCGGCCTATTGGTTAAAAAATGA
GCTGATTTAACAAAAATTTAACGCGAATTTTAACAAAATATTAACGCTTACAATTTAGGTGGCATTTTTC
GGGGAAATGTGCGCGGAACCCCTATTTGTTTATTTTTCTAAATACATTCAAATATGTATCCGCTCATGAG
ACAATAACCCTGATAAATGCTTCAATAATATTGAAAAAGGAAGAGTATGAGTATTCAACATTTCCGTGTC
GCCCTTATTCCCTTTTTTGCGGCATTTTGCCTTCCTGTTTTTGCTCACCCAGAAACGCTGGTGAAAGTAA
AAGATGCTGAAGATCAGTTGGGTGCACGAGTGGGTTACATCGAACTGGATCTCAACAGCGGTAAGATCCT
TGAGAGTTTTCGCCCCGAAGAACGTTTTCCAATGATGAGCACTTTTAAAGTTCTGCTATGTGGCGCGGTA
TTATCCCGTATTGACGCCGGGCAAGAGCAACTCGGTCGCCGCATACACTATTCTCAGAATGACTTGGTTG
AGTACTCACCAGTCACAGAAAAGCATCTTACGGATGGCATGACAGTAAGAGAATTATGCAGTGCTGCCAT
AACCATGAGTGATAACACTGCGGCCAACTTACTTCTGACAACGATCGGAGGACCGAAGGAGCTAACCGCT
TTTTTGCACAACATGGGGGATCATGTAACTCGCCTTGATCGTTGGGAACCGGAGCTGAATGAAGCCATAC
CAAACGACGAGCGTGACACCACGATGCCTGTAGCAATGGCAACAACGTTGCGCAAACTATTAACTGGCGA
ACTACTTACTCTAGCTTCCCGGCAACAATTAATAGACTGGATGGAGGCGGATAAAGTTGCAGGACCACTT
CTGCGCTCGGCCCTTCCGGCTGGCTGGTTTATTGCTGATAAATCTGGAGCCGGTGAGCGTGGGTCTCGCG
GTATCATTGCAGCACTGGGGCCAGATGGTAAGCCCTCCCGTATCGTAGTTATCTACACGACGGGGAGTCA
GGCAACTATGGATGAACGAAATAGACAGATCGCTGAGATAGGTGCCTCACTGATTAAGCATTGGTAACTG
TCAGACCAAGTTTACTCATATATACTTTAGATTGATTTAAAACTTCATTTTTAATTTAAAAGGATCTAGG
TGAAGATCCTTTTTGATAATCTCATGACCAAAATCCCTTAACGTGAGTTTTCGTTCCACTGAGCGTCAGA
CCCCGTAGAAAAGATCAAAGGATCTTCTTGAGATCCTTTTTTTCTGCGCGTAATCTGCTGCTTGCAAACA
AAAAAACCACCGCTACCAGCGGTGGTTTGTTTGCCGGATCAAGAGCTACCAACTCTTTTTCCGAAGGTAA
CTGGCTTCAGCAGAGCGCAGATACCAAATACTGTTCTTCTAGTGTAGCCGTAGTTAGGCCACCACTTCAA
GAACTCTGTAGCACCGCCTACATACCTCGCTCTGCTAATCCTGTTACCAGTGGCTGCTGCCAGTGGCGAT
AAGTCGTGTCTTACCGGGTTGGACTCAAGACGATAGTTACCGGATAAGGCGCAGCGGTCGGGCTGAACGG
GGGGTTCGTGCACACAGCCCAGCTTGGAGCGAACGACCTACACCGAACTGAGATACCTACAGCGTGAGCT
ATGAGAAAGCGCCACGCTTCCCGAAGGGAGAAAGGCGGACAGGTATCCGGTAAGCGGCAGGGTCGGAACA
GGAGAGCGCACGAGGGAGCTTCCAGGGGGAAACGCCTGGTATCTTTATAGTCCTGTCGGGTTTCGCCACC
TCTGACTTGAGCGTCGATTTTTGTGATGCTCGTCAGGGGGGCGGAGCCTATGGAAAAACGCCAGCAACGC
GGCCTTTTTACGGTTCCTGGCCTTTTGCTGGCCTTTTGCTCACATGTTCTTTCCTGCGTTATCCCCTGAT
TCTGTGGATAACCGTATTACCGCCTTTGAGTGAGCTGATACCGCTCGCCGCAGCCGAACGACCGAGCGCA
GCGAGTCAGTGAGCGAGGAAGCGGAAGAGCGCCCAATACGCAAACCGCCTCTCCCCGCGCGTTGGCCGAT
TCATTAATGCAGCTGGCACGACAGGTTTCCCGACTGGAAAGCGGGCAGTGAGCGCAACGCAATTAATGTG
AGTTAGCTCACTCATTAGGCACCCCAGGCTTTACACTTTATGCTTCCGGCTCGTATGTTGTGTGGAATTG
TGAGCGGATAACAATTTCACACAGGAAACAGCTATGACCATGATTACGCCAAGCGCGCAATTAACCCTCA
CTAAAGGGAACAAAAGCTGGAGCTCCACCGCGGTGGCGGCCGCTCTAGAACTAGTGGATCTGCTGGGCTT
GCTGAAGGTAGGGGGTCAAGAACCAGAGGTGTAAAGTACTTGAGTAATTTTACTTGATTACTGTACTTAA
GTATTATTTTTGGGGATTTTTACTTTACTTGAGTACAATTAAAAATCAATACTTTTACTTTTACTTAATT
ACATTTTTTTAGAAAAAAAAGTACTTTTTACTCCTTACAATTTTATTTACAGTCAAAAAGTACTTATTTT
TTGGAGATCACTTCATTCTATTTTCCCTTGCTATTACCAAACCAATTGATTACCCTGTTATCCCTACGGG
CCCAAAATTGTGAAATGCACAGAATGTACATATACAATACATTTCCTACAATAATGCTCTCTTTTCTATT
AATAGTGTGCATTCAGTGCAGGATGTTATGTATTTATTTTCTGTAGTGCAAACTTTTTCAAAGAATTTTC
CAGTCTAAGCTTTTCAGTCAAGAAAAAAAAAAAGCGATTGATTATCTGTGATATTTAAAAAAATTAGCTC
TTAAATCTGGTGAACCAAGTGGCCACAACACATTAAATACTGACGTTCTACAGCCATGTAGCTTCATCTG
GTCTGGTTTGTTTTGGCAGGCACTTATTTTCCGGTGATAGTTGGCCACAAGAGTATTGTCTGAGCCATTC
AGTGCTAGACTGTCATTCTCAGGTCAGAGTCCACCCCGCTGATTCTGCTGACAACACTGTTCCCACCATG
AGATAATGCCATTCCAGAGAGATCCATTTGTAAGCCCCTCTTTCTGCAGCACAGGTATATAACCAGGGGT
CTGCCTCCACTAAGGCCGGCACACATCATTTGGGGATCTTTGTACTGTACTAGCCTCTATTAGCCTCCTA
CTTGCGTTCAGTTCACATCTTTTGTTCATCAGGTGCAATAAGTTACAGTAAGGAGTTACCAGGTCTGACA
TTACCGGTCGCCACCATGGTGAGCAAGGGCGAGGATGACAACATGGCCATCATCAAGGAGTTCATGCGCT
TCAAGGTGCACATGGAGGGCTCCGTGAACGGCCACGAGTTCGAGATCGAGGGCGAGGGCGAGGGCCGCCC
CTACGAGGGCACCCAGACCGCCAAGCTGAAGGTGACCAAGGGCGGCCCCCTGCCCTTCGCCTGGGACATC
CTGTCCCCTCAGTTCATGTACGGCTCCAAGGCCTACGTGAAGCACCCCGCCGACATCCCCGACTACTTGA
AGCTGTCCTTCCCCGAGGGCTTCAAGTGGGAGCGCGTGATGAACTTCGAGGACGGCGGCGTGGTGACCGT
GACCCAGGACTCCTCCCTGCAGGACGGCGAGTTCATCTACAAGGTGAAGCTGCGCGGCACCAACTTCCCC
TCCGACGGCCCCGTAATGCAGAAGAAGACCATGGGCTGGGAGGCCTCCTCCGAGCGGATGTACCCCGAGG
ACGGCGCCCTGAAGGGCGAGATCAAGCAGAGGCTGAAGCTGAAGGACGGCGGCCACTACGACGCCGAGGT
CAAGACCACCTACAAGGCCAAGAAGCCCGTGCAGCTGCCCGGCGCCTACAACGTCAACATCAAGCTGGAC
ATCACCTCCCACAACGAGGACTACACCATCGTGGAACAGTACGAGCGCGCCGAGGGCCACCACTCCACCG
GCGGCATGGACGAGCTGTACAAGTAAAGCGGCCGCGACTCTAGATCATAATCAGCCATACCACATTTGTA
GAGGTTTTACTTGCTTTAAAAAACCTCCCACACCTCCCCCTGAACCTGAAACATAAAATGAATGCAATTG
TTGTTGTTAACTTGTTTATTGCAGCTTATAATGGTTACAAATAAAGCAATAGCATCACAAATTTCACAAA
TAAAGCATTTTTTTCACTGCATTCTAGTTGTGGTTTGTCCAAACTCATCAATGTATCTTATCATGTCTGG
ATCATCATCGATCTAACTCTTCCCGGGTCGATGAATTAATTCGCATGCTTTAACTTCCTTACTTGTACAG
CTCGTCCATGCCGAGAGTGATCCCGGCGGCGGTCACGAACTCCAGCAGGACCATGTGATCGCGCTTCTCG
TTGGGGTCTTTGCTCAGGGCGGACTGGGTGCTCAGGTAGTGGTTGTCGGGCAGCAGCACGGGGCCGTCGC
CGATGGGGGTGTTCTGCTGGTAGTGGTCGGCGAGCTGCACGCTGCCGTCCTCGATGTTGTGGCGGA
Features (pLannotate 1.2.2; 18 found; start..end, strand, type, name):
    582..1154    -  intron         β-globin intron: intron from rabbit β-globin gene
   1223..1240    -  promoter       minP (fragment): minimal TATA-box promoter with low basal activity
   1530..1548    -  promoter       T7 promoter: promoter for bacteriophage T7 RNA polymerase
   1556..1711    +  CDS            lacZα (fragment): LacZα fragment of β-galactosidase; lacZ fragment
   1716..2144    +  rep_origin     f1 ori (sequence partly withheld): f1 bacteriophage origin of replication; arrow indicates direction of (+) strand synthesis
   2197..2301    +  promoter       AmpR promoter: bla
   2302..3162    +  CDS            AmpR: β-lactamase; bla; confers resistance to ampicillin, carbenicillin, and related antibiotics
   3333..3921    +  rep_origin     ori: high-copy-number ColE1/pMB1/pBR322/pUC origin of replication
   4104..4196    +  CDS            lacI (fragment): lac repressor; lacI; The lac repressor binds to the lac operator to inhibit transcription in E. coli. This inhibition can be relieved by adding lactose or isopropyl-β-D-thiogalactopyranoside (IPTG).
   4209..4230    +  protein_bind   CAP binding site: CAP binding activates transcription in the presence of cAMP. E. coli catabolite activator protein
   4245..4275    +  promoter       lac promoter: promoter for the E. coli lac operon
   4283..4299    +  protein_bind   lac operator: The lac repressor binds to the lac operator to inhibit transcription in E. coli. This inhibition can be relieved by adding lactose or isopropyl-β-D-thiogalactopyranoside (IPTG). lac repressor encoded by lacI
   4344..4362    +  promoter       T3 promoter: promoter for bacteriophage T3 RNA polymerase
   4375..4415    +  misc_feature   MCS (fragment): pBluescript multiple cloning site
   5351..6058    +  CDS            mCherry: mCherry is a basic (constitutively fluorescent) red fluorescent protein published in 2004, derived from Discosoma sp.. It is reported to be a very rapidly-maturing monomer with low acid sensitivity.
   6078..6161    +  CDS            large T antigen (fragment): large T antigen from SV40 (simian virus 40)
   6184..6318    +  polyA_signal   SV40 poly(A) signal: SV40 polyadenylation signal
   6374..502     -  CDS            EGFP (across the origin): the original enhanced GFP (Yang et al., 1996) mammalian codon-optimized
