[The description below was written by a language model from this plasmid's Addgene catalogue record and pLannotate feature annotations shown in this document.]
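Description:
Tol2-ISceI-E1b:EGFP;cryaa:mCherry-ISceI-Tol2 is a zebrafish transgenesis vector designed for testing candidate enhancers, built on the E1b-GFP-Tol2 backbone. The bacterial portion has the layout of a pBluescript-type phagemid: a high-copy ColE1/pUC origin, an f1 origin, the β-lactamase gene conferring ampicillin resistance, and remnants of the lac promoter/operator, lacZα and multiple cloning site flanked by T3 and T7 promoters.

The payload consists of two reporter cassettes in opposite orientations. On the reverse strand, a minimal TATA-box promoter, annotated only as a short minP fragment and corresponding by name to the E1b minimal promoter, is followed by a rabbit β-globin intron and the EGFP coding sequence, which spans the numbering origin of the circular record. Because a minimal promoter has little basal activity of its own, EGFP expression depends on whatever regulatory sequence is cloned next to it, so the fluorescence pattern reports the spatial and temporal activity of the tested enhancer. On the forward strand, mCherry is followed by SV40-derived sequence including the SV40 polyadenylation signal. According to the depositor it is driven by the lens-specific cryaa promoter, which is not itself annotated but presumably occupies the unannotated region upstream of mCherry. Red lens fluorescence identifies transgenic carriers independently of enhancer activity.

The name indicates that the cassettes are bracketed by I-SceI meganuclease sites and Tol2 transposon arms, offering two routes to genomic integration after embryo injection. These elements are not called in the automated feature table, so their positions cannot be confirmed from it. The construct was deposited as one of several minimal-promoter options for comparing enhancer–promoter compatibility in zebrafish.
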