Addgene plasmid #193851: Tol2-ISceI-E1b:EGFP;cryaa:mCherry-ISceI-Tol2
Purpose: E1b promoter for transgenic enhancer assays in zebrafish
Depositing lab: Junsu Kang. Depositing organization: University of Wisconsin, Madison. Publication: Regeneration and developmental enhancers are differentially compatible with minimal promoters. Begeman IJ, Emery B, Kurth A, Kang J. Dev Biol. 2022 Sep 24;492:47-58. doi: 10.1016/j.ydbio.2022.09.007. PubMed 36167150.
Backbone
  Vector backbone: E1b-GFP-Tol2
  Vector type: Zebrafish Expression
Growth in bacteria
  Bacterial resistance: Ampicillin, 100 μg/mL
  Growth temperature: 37°C
  Growth strain: DH5alpha
  Copy number: High Copy
Gene/Insert
  Gene/Insert name: Enhanced Green Fluorescent Protein (alt name: EGFP)
  Species: Synthetic
  Insert size (bp): 720
Terms and licenses: Academic/Nonprofit Terms; Industry Terms: Not Available to Industry
Depositor comments: Eye lens-specific cryaa:mCherry cassette serves as transgenesis marker
How to cite: Tol2-ISceI-E1b:EGFP;cryaa:mCherry-ISceI-Tol2 was a gift from Junsu Kang (Addgene plasmid # 193851 ; http://n2t.net/addgene:193851 ; RRID:Addgene_193851)
